Addgene plasmid #49477: MR015-PHOX2BLeftTALEN_NK
Purpose: Left TALEN for PHOX2B with NK
Depositing lab: Bruce Conklin. Depositing organization: J. David Gladstone Institutes. Publication: Isolation of single-base genome-edited human iPS cells without antibiotic selection. Miyaoka Y, Chan AH, Judge LM, Yoo J, Huang M, Nguyen TD, Lizarraga PP, So PL, Conklin BR. Nat Methods. 2014 Mar;11(3):291-3. doi: 10.1038/nmeth.2840. Epub 2014 Feb 9. PubMed 24509632.
Backbone
  Vector backbone: MR015
  Backbone manufacturer: Matthew Porteus
  Backbone size w/o insert (bp): 7053
  Total vector size (bp): 8243
  Vector type: Mammalian Expression, TALEN
  Selectable markers: Neomycin (select with G418)
Growth in bacteria
  Bacterial resistance: Ampicillin, 100 μg/mL
  Growth temperature: 37°C
  Growth strain: DH5alpha
  Copy number: High Copy
Gene/Insert
  Gene/Insert name: TALEN
  Species: TALEN
  Insert size (bp): 1190
  Cloning method: Restriction Enzyme; 5′ cloning site BsmBI (destroyed during cloning); 3′ cloning site BsmBI (destroyed during cloning)
  Sequencing primers: 5′ GTAACAGCGGTAGAGGCAGTG; 3′ CGTCCACCAAGACATGCCAAC
Terms and licenses: Academic/Nonprofit Terms; Industry Terms: Not Available to Industry
How to cite: MR015-PHOX2BLeftTALEN_NK was a gift from Bruce Conklin (Addgene plasmid # 49477 ; http://n2t.net/addgene:49477 ; RRID:Addgene_49477)
