[The description below was written by a language model from this plasmid's Addgene catalogue record and pLannotate feature annotations shown in this document.]
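Description:
MR015-PHOX2BLeftTALEN_NK is an 8.2 kb mammalian expression plasmid encoding the left half of a TALEN pair directed against the PHOX2B locus. It is built on the MR015 TALEN backbone, into which the target-specific repeat array (about 1.2 kb according to the record) was inserted through BsmBI sites that were destroyed during cloning, consistent with a Golden Gate-style assembly. "NK" in the name and purpose presumably refers to use of the NK repeat-variable diresidue, commonly used for guanine recognition, although the record does not spell this out. The plasmid is propagated in E. coli at high copy from a ColE1/pUC-type origin under ampicillin selection, and it also carries an f1 origin.

The nuclease is expressed from the CMV enhancer and immediate-early promoter, with a T7 promoter just downstream, and transcripts are terminated by a bGH polyadenylation signal. The open reading frame begins with a 3xFLAG epitope tag for detection, followed by a TAL effector N-terminal region (annotated by similarity to Xanthomonas AvrXa10). The unannotated stretch after this presumably holds the DNA-binding repeats. It is followed by a TAL C-terminal segment (similar to AvrBs3) fused to the FokI cleavage domain. Because FokI cuts as a dimer, this construct is meant to be co-delivered with a matching right TALEN so the two halves bind flanking sites and make a double-strand break between them. A separate SV40 promoter–neo–SV40 poly(A) cassette allows G418 selection in mammalian cells. The associated work concerns the isolation of single-base genome-edited human iPS cells without antibiotic selection.
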