Features (pLannotate 1.2.2; 23 found; start..end, strand, type, name):
     28..80      -  misc_feature   bom (fragment): basis of mobility region from pBR322
    235..614     +  enhancer       CMV enhancer: human cytomegalovirus immediate early enhancer
    615..818     +  promoter       CMV promoter: human cytomegalovirus (CMV) immediate early promoter
    814..847     +  LTR            5' LTR (truncated) (fragment): truncated 5' long terminal repeat (LTR) from HIV-1
    863..881     +  promoter       T7 promoter: promoter for bacteriophage T7 RNA polymerase
    910..975     +  CDS            3xFLAG: three tandem FLAG® epitope tags, followed by an enterokinase cleavage site
   1027..1536    +  CDS            avrXa10 (fragment): AVX10_XANOO - Experimental evidence at protein level: Swiss-Prot protein existence level 1. Avirulence protein. Induces the hypersensitive response (HR)in rice plants carrying the resistance gene Xa10. Activity depends on the presence of the core repeat domains; replacement with repeat domains from other proteins (AvrBs3 of X.euvesicatoria (AC P14727) or AvrXa7 of this organism) does not elicit the HR. Probably acts as a transcription factor in its host plant (rice) to induce plant resistance or disease. From Xanthomonas oryzae pv. oryzae.
   3025..3231    +  CDS            avrBs3 (fragment): AVRB3_XANEU - Experimental evidence at protein level: Swiss-Prot protein existence level 1. Avirulence protein. Acts as a transcription factor in C.annuum plants. In susceptible plants lacking the Bs3 resistance gene induces expression of a number of genes, including genes homologous to a family of auxin-induced genes, alpha-expansin genes, pectate lyase, anthocyanidin glucoside rhamnosyl transferase and at least one transcription factor, UPA20. Their expression leads to plant hypertrophy in mesophyll cells, probably mainly mediated by UPA20 (PubMed:17962565). In resistant plants induces the h
   3220..3807    +  CDS            fokIR (fragment): T2F1_PLAOK - Also known as rfoKI. Experimental evidence at protein level: Swiss-Prot protein existence level 1. Recognizes the double-stranded sequence 5'-GGATG-3'/3'-CATCC- 5' and cleaves respectively 14 bases after G-1 and 13 bases before C-1. From Planomicrobium okeanokoites (Planococcus okeanokoites) (Flavobacterium okeanokoites).
   3843..4067    +  polyA_signal   bGH poly(A) signal: bovine growth hormone polyadenylation signal
   4071..4092    +  promoter       SV40 promoter (fragment): SV40 enhancer and early promoter
   4113..4541    +  rep_origin     f1 ori (sequence partly withheld): f1 bacteriophage origin of replication; arrow indicates direction of (+) strand synthesis
   4555..4884    +  promoter       SV40 promoter: SV40 enhancer and early promoter
   4951..5742    +  CDS            neo: KKA2_KLEPN - Also known as kan, nptII. Experimental evidence at protein level: Swiss-Prot protein existence level 1. Resistance to kanamycin, neomycin, paromomycin, ribostamycin, butirosin and gentamicin B. From Klebsiella pneumoniae.
   5766..5924    +  CDS            ble (fragment): BLE_KLEPN - Experimental evidence at protein level: Swiss-Prot protein existence level 1. Binding protein with a strong affinity to the bleomycin family of antibiotics. Binds to CL990; an antimitotic-antibiotic compound. From Klebsiella pneumoniae.
   5919..6040    +  polyA_signal   SV40 poly(A) signal: SV40 polyadenylation signal
   6113..6129    -  protein_bind   lac operator: The lac repressor binds to the lac operator to inhibit transcription in E. coli. This inhibition can be relieved by adding lactose or isopropyl-β-D-thiogalactopyranoside (IPTG). lac repressor encoded by lacI
   6137..6167    -  promoter       lac promoter: promoter for the E. coli lac operon
   6182..6203    -  protein_bind   CAP binding site: CAP binding activates transcription in the presence of cAMP. E. coli catabolite activator protein
   6216..6308    -  CDS            lacI (fragment): lac repressor; lacI; The lac repressor binds to the lac operator to inhibit transcription in E. coli. This inhibition can be relieved by adding lactose or isopropyl-β-D-thiogalactopyranoside (IPTG).
   6491..7076    -  rep_origin     ori: high-copy-number ColE1/pMB1/pBR322/pUC origin of replication
   7247..8107    -  CDS            AmpR: β-lactamase; bla; confers resistance to ampicillin, carbenicillin, and related antibiotics
   8108..8212    -  promoter       AmpR promoter: bla
>Addgene plasmid #49477 | MR015-PHOX2BLeftTALEN_NK | depositor full sequence | sequence record 73767 | MR015-PHOX2BLeftTALEN_NK sequence 8243 bps
GACGGATCGGGAGATCTCCCGATCCCCTATGGTGCACTCTCAGTACAATCTGCTCTGATGCCGCATAGTT
AAGCCAGTATCTGCTCCCTGCTTGTGTGTTGGAGGTCGCTGAGTAGTGCGCGAGCAAAATTTAAGCTACA
ACAAGGCAAGGCTTGACCGACAATTGCATGAAGAATCTGCTTAGGGTTAGGCGTTTTGCGCTGCTTCGCG
ATGTACGGGCCAGATATACGCGTTGACATTGATTATTGACTAGTTATTAATAGTAATCAATTACGGGGTC
ATTAGTTCATAGCCCATATATGGAGTTCCGCGTTACATAACTTACGGTAAATGGCCCGCCTGGCTGACCG
CCCAACGACCCCCGCCCATTGACGTCAATAATGACGTATGTTCCCATAGTAACGCCAATAGGGACTTTCC
ATTGACGTCAATGGGTGGAGTATTTACGGTAAACTGCCCACTTGGCAGTACATCAAGTGTATCATATGCC
AAGTACGCCCCCTATTGACGTCAATGACGGTAAATGGCCCGCCTGGCATTATGCCCAGTACATGACCTTA
TGGGACTTTCCTACTTGGCAGTACATCTACGTATTAGTCATCGCTATTACCATGGTGATGCGGTTTTGGC
AGTACATCAATGGGCGTGGATAGCGGTTTGACTCACGGGGATTTCCAAGTCTCCACCCCATTGACGTCAA
TGGGAGTTTGTTTTGGCACCAAAATCAACGGGACTTTCCAAAATGTCGTAACAACTCCGCCCCATTGACG
CAAATGGGCGGTAGGCGTGTACGGTGGGAGGTCTATATAAGCAGAGCTCTCTGGCTAACTAGAGAACCCA
CTGCTTACTGGCTTATCGAAATTAATACGACTCACTATAGGGAGACCCAAGCTGGCTAGCGCCACCATGG
ACTACAAAGACCATGACGGTGATTATAAAGATCATGACATCGATTACAAGGATGACGATGACAAGATGGC
CCCCAAGAAGAAGAGGAAGGTGGGCATTCACCGCGGGGTACCTATGGTGGACTTGAGGACACTCGGTTAT
TCGCAACAGCAACAGGAGAAAATCAAGCCTAAGGTCAGGAGCACCGTCGCGCAACACCACGAGGCGCTTG
TGGGGCATGGCTTCACTCATGCGCATATTGTCGCGCTTTCACAGCACCCTGCGGCGCTTGGGACGGTGGC
TGTCAAATACCAAGATATGATTGCGGCCCTGCCCGAAGCCACGCACGAGGCAATTGTAGGGGTCGGTAAA
CAGTGGTCGGGAGCGCGAGCACTTGAGGCGCTGCTGACTGTGGCGGGTGAGCTTAGGGGGCCTCCGCTCC
AGCTCGACACCGGGCAGCTGCTGAAGATCGCGAAGAGAGGGGGAGTAACAGCGGTAGAGGCAGTGCACGC
CTGGCGCAATGCGCTCACCGGTGCCCCCCTGAACCTGACCCCGGACCAAGTGGTGGCTATCGCCAGCAAC
ATTGGCGGCAAGCAAGCGCTCGAAACGGTGCAGCGGCTGTTGCCGGTGCTGTGCCAGGACCATGGCCTGA
CTCCGGACCAAGTGGTGGCTATCGCCAGCCACGATGGCGGCAAGCAAGCGCTCGAAACGGTGCAGCGGCT
GTTGCCGGTGCTGTGCCAGGACCATGGCCTGACTCCGGACCAAGTGGTGGCTATCGCCAGCCACGATGGC
GGCAAGCAAGCGCTCGAAACGGTGCAGCGGCTGTTGCCGGTGCTGTGCCAGGACCATGGCCTGACCCCGG
ACCAAGTGGTGGCTATCGCCAGCAACGGTGGCGGCAAGCAAGCGCTCGAAACGGTGCAGCGGCTGTTGCC
GGTGCTGTGCCAGGACCATGGCCTGACTCCGGACCAAGTGGTGGCTATCGCCAGCCACGATGGCGGCAAG
CAAGCGCTCGAAACGGTGCAGCGGCTGTTGCCGGTGCTGTGCCAGGACCATGGCCTGACCCCGGACCAAG
TGGTGGCTATCGCCAGCAACATTGGCGGCAAGCAAGCGCTCGAAACGGTGCAGCGGCTGTTGCCGGTGCT
GTGCCAGGACCATGGCCTGACCCCGGACCAAGTGGTGGCTATCGCCAGCAACATTGGCGGCAAGCAAGCG
CTCGAAACGGTGCAGCGGCTGTTGCCGGTGCTGTGCCAGGACCATGGCCTGACCCCGGACCAAGTGGTGG
CTATCGCCAGCAACGGTGGCGGCAAGCAAGCGCTCGAAACGGTGCAGCGGCTGTTGCCGGTGCTGTGCCA
GGACCATGGCCTGACCCCGGACCAAGTGGTGGCTATCGCCAGCAACGGTGGCGGCAAGCAAGCGCTCGAA
ACGGTGCAGCGGCTGTTGCCGGTGCTGTGCCAGGACCATGGCCTGACTCCGGACCAAGTGGTGGCTATCG
CCAGCCACGATGGCGGCAAGCAAGCGCTCGAAACGGTGCAGCGGCTGTTGCCGGTGCTGTGCCAGGACCA
TGGCCTGACCCCGGACCAAGTGGTGGCTATCGCCAGCCACGATGGCGGCAAGCAAGCGCTCGAAACGGTG
CAGCGGCTGTTGCCGGTGCTGTGCCAGGACCATGGCCTGACCCCGGACCAAGTGGTGGCTATCGCCAGCA
ACGGTGGCGGCAAGCAAGCGCTCGAAACGGTGCAGCGGCTGTTGCCGGTGCTGTGCCAGGACCATGGCCT
GACTCCGGACCAAGTGGTGGCTATCGCCAGCCACGATGGCGGCAAGCAAGCGCTCGAAACGGTGCAGCGG
CTGTTGCCGGTGCTGTGCCAGGACCATGGCCTGACCCCGGACCAAGTGGTGGCTATCGCCAGCAACGGTG
GCGGCAAGCAAGCGCTCGAAACGGTGCAGCGGCTGTTGCCGGTGCTGTGCCAGGACCATGGCCTGACCCC
GGACCAAGTGGTGGCTATCGCCAGCAACAAGGGCGGCAAGCAAGCGCTCGAAACGGTGCAGCGGCTGTTG
CCGGTGCTGTGCCAGGACCATGGCCTGACCCCGGACCAAGTGGTGGCTATCGCCAGCCACGATGGCGGCA
AGCAAGCGCTCGAAAGCATTGTGGCCCAGCTGAGCCGGCCTGATCCGGCGTTGGCCGCGTTGACCAACGA
CCATCTGGTGGCGTTGGCATGTCTTGGTGGACGACCCGCGCTCGATGCAGTCAAAAAGGGTCTGCCTCAT
GCTCCCGCATTGATCAAAAGAACCAACCGGCGGATTCCCGAGAGAACTTCCCATCGAGTCGCGGGATCCC
AGCTGGTGAAGAGCGAGCTGGAGGAGAAGAAGTCCGAGCTGCGGCACAAGCTGAAGTACGTGCCCCACGA
GTACATCGAGCTGATCGAGATCGCCAGGAACAGCACCCAGGACCGCATCCTGGAGATGAAGGTGATGGAG
TTCTTCATGAAGGTGTACGGCTACAGGGGAAAGCACCTGGGCGGAAGCAGAAAGCCTGACGGCGCCATCT
ATACAGTGGGCAGCCCCATCGATTACGGCGTGATCGTGGACACAAAGGCCTACAGCGGCGGCTACAATCT
GCCTATCGGCCAGGCCGACGAGATGCAGAGATACGTGGAGGAGAACCAGACCCGGAATAAGCACATCAAC
CCCAACGAGTGGTGGAAGGTGTACCCTAGCAGCGTGACCGAGTTCAAGTTCCTGTTCGTGAGCGGCCACT
TCAAGGGCAACTACAAGGCCCAGCTGACCAGGCTGAACCACATCACCAACCGCAATGGCGCCGTGCTGAG
CGTGGAGGAGCTGCTGATCGGCGGCGAGATGATCAAAGCCGGCACCCTGACACTGGAGGAGGTGCGGCGC
AAGTTCAACAACGGCGAGATCAACTTCTGATAACTTAAGTTTAAACCGCTGATCAGCCTCGACTGTGCCT
TCTAGTTGCCAGCCATCTGTTGTTTGCCCCTCCCCCGTGCCTTCCTTGACCCTGGAAGGTGCCACTCCCA
CTGTCCTTTCCTAATAAAATGAGGAAATTGCATCGCATTGTCTGAGTAGGTGTCATTCTATTCTGGGGGG
TGGGGTGGGGCAGGACAGCAAGGGGGAGGATTGGGAAGACAATAGCAGGCATGCTGGGGATGCGGTGGGC
TCTATGGCTTCTGAGGCGGAAAGAACCAGCTGGGGCTCTAGGGGGTATCCCC
[124 nt withheld, positions 4113-4236]
C
[91 nt withheld, positions 4238-4328]
A
[49 nt withheld, positions 4330-4378]
CCTTTGACGTTGGAGTCCACGTTCTTT
[37 nt withheld, positions 4406-4442]
ACCCTATCTCGGTCTATTCTTTTGATTTATAAGGGATTTTGCCGATTTCGGCCTATTGGTTAAAAAATGA
GCTGATTTAACAAAAATTTAACGCGAATTAATTCTGTGGAATGTGTGTCAGTTAGGGTGTGGAAAGTCCC
CAGGCTCCCCAGCAGGCAGAAGTATGCAAAGCATGCATCTCAATTAGTCAGCAACCAGGTGTGGAAAGTC
CCCAGGCTCCCCAGCAGGCAGAAGTATGCAAAGCATGCATCTCAATTAGTCAGCAACCATAGTCCCGCCC
CTAACTCCGCCCATCCCGCCCCTAACTCCGCCCAGTTCCGCCCATTCTCCGCCCCATGGCTGACTAATTT
TTTTTATTTATGCAGAGGCCGAGGCCGCCTCTGCCTCTGAGCTATTCCAGAAGTAGTGAGGAGGCTTTTT
TGGAGGCCTAGGCTTTTGCAAAAAGCTCCCGGGAGCTTGTATATCCATTTTCGGATCTGATCAAGAGACA
GGATGAGGATCGTTTCGCATGATTGAACAAGATGGATTGCACGCAGGTTCTCCGGCCGCTTGGGTGGAGA
GGCTATTCGGCTATGACTGGGCACAACAGACAATCGGCTGCTCTGATGCCGCCGTGTTCCGGCTGTCAGC
GCAGGGGCGCCCGGTTCTTTTTGTCAAGACCGACCTGTCCGGTGCCCTGAATGAACTGCAGGACGAGGCA
GCGCGGCTATCGTGGCTGGCCACGACGGGCGTTCCTTGCGCAGCTGTGCTCGACGTTGTCACTGAAGCGG
GAAGGGACTGGCTGCTATTGGGCGAAGTGCCGGGGCAGGATCTCCTGTCATCTCACCTTGCTCCTGCCGA
GAAAGTATCCATCATGGCTGATGCAATGCGGCGGCTGCATACGCTTGATCCGGCTACCTGCCCATTCGAC
CACCAAGCGAAACATCGCATCGAGCGAGCACGTACTCGGATGGAAGCCGGTCTTGTCGATCAGGATGATC
TGGACGAAGAGCATCAGGGGCTCGCGCCAGCCGAACTGTTCGCCAGGCTCAAGGCGCGCATGCCCGACGG
CGAGGATCTCGTCGTGACCCATGGCGATGCCTGCTTGCCGAATATCATGGTGGAAAATGGCCGCTTTTCT
GGATTCATCGACTGTGGCCGGCTGGGTGTGGCGGACCGCTATCAGGACATAGCGTTGGCTACCCGTGATA
TTGCTGAAGAGCTTGGCGGCGAATGGGCTGACCGCTTCCTCGTGCTTTACGGTATCGCCGCTCCCGATTC
GCAGCGCATCGCCTTCTATCGCCTTCTTGACGAGTTCTTCTGAGCGGGACTCTGGGGTTCGAAATGACCG
ACCAAGCGACGCCCAACCTGCCATCACGAGATTTCGATTCCACCGCCGCCTTCTATGAAAGGTTGGGCTT
CGGAATCGTTTTCCGGGACGCCGGCTGGATGATCCTCCAGCGCGGGGATCTCATGCTGGAGTTCTTCGCC
CACCCCAACTTGTTTATTGCAGCTTATAATGGTTACAAATAAAGCAATAGCATCACAAATTTCACAAATA
AAGCATTTTTTTCACTGCATTCTAGTTGTGGTTTGTCCAAACTCATCAATGTATCTTATCATGTCTGTAT
ACCGTCGACCTCTAGCTAGAGCTTGGCGTAATCATGGTCATAGCTGTTTCCTGTGTGAAATTGTTATCCG
CTCACAATTCCACACAACATACGAGCCGGAAGCATAAAGTGTAAAGCCTGGGGTGCCTAATGAGTGAGCT
AACTCACATTAATTGCGTTGCGCTCACTGCCCGCTTTCCAGTCGGGAAACCTGTCGTGCCAGCTGCATTA
ATGAATCGGCCAACGCGCGGGGAGAGGCGGTTTGCGTATTGGGCGCTCTTCCGCTTCCTCGCTCACTGAC
TCGCTGCGCTCGGTCGTTCGGCTGCGGCGAGCGGTATCAGCTCACTCAAAGGCGGTAATACGGTTATCCA
CAGAATCAGGGGATAACGCAGGAAAGAACATGTGAGCAAAAGGCCAGCAAAAGGCCAGGAACCGTAAAAA
GGCCGCGTTGCTGGCGTTTTTCCATAGGCTCCGCCCCCCTGACGAGCATCACAAAAATCGACGCTCAAGT
CAGAGGTGGCGAAACCCGACAGGACTATAAAGATACCAGGCGTTTCCCCCTGGAAGCTCCCTCGTGCGCT
CTCCTGTTCCGACCCTGCCGCTTACCGGATACCTGTCCGCCTTTCTCCCTTCGGGAAGCGTGGCGCTTTC
TCATAGCTCACGCTGTAGGTATCTCAGTTCGGTGTAGGTCGTTCGCTCCAAGCTGGGCTGTGTGCACGAA
CCCCCCGTTCAGCCCGACCGCTGCGCCTTATCCGGTAACTATCGTCTTGAGTCCAACCCGGTAAGACACG
ACTTATCGCCACTGGCAGCAGCCACTGGTAACAGGATTAGCAGAGCGAGGTATGTAGGCGGTGCTACAGA
GTTCTTGAAGTGGTGGCCTAACTACGGCTACACTAGAAGAACAGTATTTGGTATCTGCGCTCTGCTGAAG
CCAGTTACCTTCGGAAAAAGAGTTGGTAGCTCTTGATCCGGCAAACAAACCACCGCTGGTAGCGGTTTTT
TTGTTTGCAAGCAGCAGATTACGCGCAGAAAAAAAGGATCTCAAGAAGATCCTTTGATCTTTTCTACGGG
GTCTGACGCTCAGTGGAACGAAAACTCACGTTAAGGGATTTTGGTCATGAGATTATCAAAAAGGATCTTC
ACCTAGATCCTTTTAAATTAAAAATGAAGTTTTAAATCAATCTAAAGTATATATGAGTAAACTTGGTCTG
ACAGTTACCAATGCTTAATCAGTGAGGCACCTATCTCAGCGATCTGTCTATTTCGTTCATCCATAGTTGC
CTGACTCCCCGTCGTGTAGATAACTACGATACGGGAGGGCTTACCATCTGGCCCCAGTGCTGCAATGATA
CCGCGAGACCCACGCTCACCGGCTCCAGATTTATCAGCAATAAACCAGCCAGCCGGAAGGGCCGAGCGCA
GAAGTGGTCCTGCAACTTTATCCGCCTCCATCCAGTCTATTAATTGTTGCCGGGAAGCTAGAGTAAGTAG
TTCGCCAGTTAATAGTTTGCGCAACGTTGTTGCCATTGCTACAGGCATCGTGGTGTCACGCTCGTCGTTT
GGTATGGCTTCATTCAGCTCCGGTTCCCAACGATCAAGGCGAGTTACATGATCCCCCATGTTGTGCAAAA
AAGCGGTTAGCTCCTTCGGTCCTCCGATCGTTGTCAGAAGTAAGTTGGCCGCAGTGTTATCACTCATGGT
TATGGCAGCACTGCATAATTCTCTTACTGTCATGCCATCCGTAAGATGCTTTTCTGTGACTGGTGAGTAC
TCAACCAAGTCATTCTGAGAATAGTGTATGCGGCGACCGAGTTGCTCTTGCCCGGCGTCAATACGGGATA
ATACCGCGCCACATAGCAGAACTTTAAAAGTGCTCATCATTGGAAAACGTTCTTCGGGGCGAAAACTCTC
AAGGATCTTACCGCTGTTGAGATCCAGTTCGATGTAACCCACTCGTGCACCCAACTGATCTTCAGCATCT
TTTACTTTCACCAGCGTTTCTGGGTGAGCAAAAACAGGAAGGCAAAATGCCGCAAAAAAGGGAATAAGGG
CGACACGGAAATGTTGAATACTCATACTCTTCCTTTTTCAATATTATTGAAGCATTTATCAGGGTTATTG
TCTCATGAGCGGATACATATTTGAATGTATTTAGAAAAATAAACAAATAGGGGTTCCGCGCACATTTCCC
CGAAAAGTGCCACCTGACGTC
