>Addgene plasmid #49477 | MR015-PHOX2BLeftTALEN_NK | addgene partial sequence | sequence record 75716 | CMV-F
GAGCTCTCTGGCTAACTAGAGAACCCACTGCTTACTGGCTTATCGAAATTAATACGACTCACTATAGGGA
GACCCAAGCTGGCTAGCGCCACCATGGACTACAAAGACCATGACGGTGATTATAAAGATCATGACATCGA
TTACAAGGATGACGATGACAAGATGGCCCCCAAGAAGAAGAGGAAGGTGGGCATTCACCGCGGGGTACCT
ATGGTGGACTTGAGGACACTCGGTTATTCGCAACAGCAACAGGAGAAAATCAAGCCTAAGGTCAGGAGCA
CCGTCGCGCAACACCACGAGGCGCTTGTGGGGCATGGCTTCACTCATGCGCATATTGTCGCGCTTTCACA
GCACCCTGCGGCGCTTGGGACGGTGGCTGTCAAATACCAAGATATGATTGCGGCCCTGCCCGAAGCCACG
CACGAGGCAATTGTAGGGGTCGGTAAACAGTGGTCGGGAGCGCGAGCACTTGAGGCGCTGCTGACTGTGG
CGGGTGAGCTTAGGGGGCCTCCGCTCCAGCTCGACACCGGGCAGCTGCTGAAGATCGCGAAGAGAGGGGG
AGTAACAGCGGTAGAGGCAGTGCACGCCTGGCGCAATGCGCTCACCGGTGCCCCCCTGAACCTGACCCCG
GACCAAGTGGTGGCTATCGCCAGCAACATTGGCGGCAAGCAAGCGCTCGAAACGGTGCAGCGGCTGTTGC
CGGTGCTGTGCCAGGACCATGGCCTGACTCCGGACCAAGTGGTGGCTATCGCCAGCCACGATGGCGGCAA
GCAAGCGCTCGAAACGGTGCAGCGGCTGTTGCCGGTGCTGTGCCA
