>Addgene plasmid #49477 | MR015-PHOX2BLeftTALEN_NK | addgene partial sequence | sequence record 75726 | BGH-rev 5'-TAGAAGGCACAGTCGAGG-3'
TGATCTCGCCGTTGTTGAACTTGCGCCGCACCTCCTCCAGTGTCAGGGTGCCGGCTTTGATCATCTCGCC
GCCGATCAGCAGCTCCTCCACGCTCAGCACGGCGCCATTGCAGTTGGTGATGTGGTTCAGCCTGGTCAGC
TGGGCCTTGTAGTTGCCCTTGAAGTGGCCGCTCACGAACAGGAACTTGAACTCGGTCACGCTGCTAGGGT
ACACCTTCCACCACTCGTTGGGGTTGATGTGCTTATTCCGGGTCTGGTTCTCCTCCACGTATCTCTGCAT
CTCGTCGGCCTGGCCGATAGGCAGATTGTAGCCGCCGCTGTAGGCCTTTGTGTCCACGATCACGCCGTAA
TCGATGGGGCTGCCCACTGTATAGATGGCGCCGTCAGGCTTTCTGCTTCCGCCCAGGTGCTTTCCCCTGT
AGCCGTACACCTTCATGAAGAACTCCATCACCTTCATCTCCAGGATGCGGTCCTGGGTGCTGTTCCTGGC
GATCTCGATCAGCTCGATGTACTCGTGGGGCACGTACTTCAGCTTGTGCCGCAGCTCGGACTTCTTCTCC
TCCAGCTCGCTCTTCACCAGCTGGGATCCCGCGACTCGATGGGAAGTTCTCTCGGGAATCCGCCGGTTGG
TTCTTTTGATCAATGCGGGAGCATGAGGCAGACCCTTTTTGACTGCATCGAGCGCGGGTCGTCCACCAAG
ACATGCCAACGCCACCAGATGGTCGTTGGTCAACGCGGCCAACGCCGGATCAGGCCGGCTCAGCTGGGCC
ACAATGCTTTCGAGCGCTTGCTTGCCGCCATCGTGGCTGGCGATAGCCACCACTTGGTCCGGGGTCAGGC
CATGGTCCTG
