>Addgene plasmid #49477 | MR015-PHOX2BLeftTALEN_NK | addgene partial sequence | sequence record 75727 | JDS-TALEN-F 5'-TAGGGGTCGGTAAACAGTGG-3'
TGCTGACTGTGGCGGGTGAGCTTAGGGGGCCTCCGCTCCAGCTCGACACCGGGCAGCTGCTGAAGATCGC
GAAGAGAGGGGGAGTAACAGCGGTAGAGGCAGTGCACGCCTGGCGCAATGCGCTCACCGGTGCCCCCCTG
AACCTGACCCCGGACCAAGTGGTGGCTATCGCCAGCAACATTGGCGGCAAGCAAGCGCTCGAAACGGTGC
AGCGGCTGTTGCCGGTGCTGTGCCAGGACCATGGCCTGACTCCGGACCAAGTGGTGGCTATCGCCAGCCA
CGATGGCGGCAAGCAAGCGCTCGAAACGGTGCAGCGGCTGTTGCCGGTGCTGTGCCAGGACCATGGCCTG
ACTCCGGACCAAGTGGTGGCTATCGCCAGCCACGATGGCGGCAAGCAAGCGCTCGAAACGGTGCAGCGGC
TGTTGCCGGTGCTGTGCCAGGACCATGGCCTGACCCCGGACCAAGTGGTGGCTATCGCCAGCAACGGTGG
CGGCAAGCAAGCGCTCGAAACGGTGCAGCGGCTGTTGCCGGTGCTGTGCCAGGACCATGGCCTGACTCCG
GACCAAGTGGTGGCTATCGCCAGCCACGATGGCGGCAAGCAAGCGCTCGAAACGGTGCAGCGGCTGTTGC
CGGTGCTGTGCCAGGACCATGGCCTGACCCCGGACCAAGTGGTGGCTATCGCCAGCAACATTGGCGGCAA
GCAAGCGCTCGAAACGGTGCAGCGGCTGTTGCCGGTGCTGTGCCAGGACCATGGCCTGACCCCGGACCAA
GTGGTGGCTATCGCCAGC
