>Addgene plasmid #49477 | MR015-PHOX2BLeftTALEN_NK | addgene partial sequence | sequence record 75782 | TAL-R3 5'-cgccaccagatggtcgttgg-3'
GCTGGGCCACAATGCTTTCGAGCGCTTGCTTGCCGCCATCGTGGCTGGCGATAGCCACCACTTGGTCCGG
GGTCAGGCCATGGTCCTGGCACAGCACCGGCAACAGCCGCTGCACCGTTTCGAGCGCTTGCTTGCCGCCC
TTGTTGCTGGCGATAGCCACCACTTGGTCCGGGGTCAGGCCATGGTCCTGGCACAGCACCGGCAACAGCC
GCTGCACCGTTTCGAGCGCTTGCTTGCCGCCACCGTTGCTGGCGATAGCCACCACTTGGTCCGGGGTCAG
GCCATGGTCCTGGCACAGCACCGGCAACAGCCGCTGCACCGTTTCGAGCGCTTGCTTGCCGCCATCGTGG
CTGGCGATAGCCACCACTTGGTCCGGAGTCAGGCCATGGTCCTGGCACAGCACCGGCAACAGCCGCTGCA
CCGTTTCGAGCGCTTGCTTGCCGCCACCGTTGCTGGCGATAGCCACCACTTGGTCCGGGGTCAGGCCATG
GTCCTGGCACAGCACCGGCAACAGCCGCTGCACCGTTTCGAGCGCTTGCTTGCCGCCATCGTGGCTGGCG
ATAGCCACCACTTGGTCCGGGGTCAGGCCATGGTCCTGGCACAGCACCGGCAACAGCCGCTGCACCGTTT
CGAGCGCTTGCTTGCCGCCATCGTGGCTGGCGATAGCCACCACTTGGTCCGGAGTCAGGCCATGGTCCTG
GCACAGCACCGGCAACAGCCGCTGCACCGTTTCGAGCGCTTGCTTGCCGCCACCGTTGCTGGCGATAGCC
ACCACTTGGTCC
